Addgene plasmid #216906: pST39-Mega'-deltaRJ
Purpose: Mega' with knockout of GvpR and GvpJ
Depositing lab: George Lu. Depositing organization: Rice University. Publication: Elucidating the assembly of gas vesicles by systematic protein-protein interaction analysis. Iburg M, Anderson AP, Wong VT, Anton ED, He A, Lu GJ. EMBO J. 2024 Oct;43(19):4156-4172. doi: 10.1038/s44318-024-00178-2. Epub 2024 Sep 3. PubMed 39227754.
Backbone
  Vector backbone: pST39
  Vector type: Bacterial Expression
Growth in bacteria
  Bacterial resistance: Ampicillin, 100 μg/mL
  Growth temperature: 30°C
  Growth strain: DH5alpha
  Copy number: Low Copy
Gene/Insert
  Gene/Insert name: Mega' with knockout of GvpR and GvpJ
  Species: Synthetic; Priestia megaterium
  Cloning method: Gibson Cloning
Terms and licenses: Academic/Nonprofit Terms; Industry Terms: Not Available to Industry
Depositor comments: Please visit https://www.biorxiv.org/content/10.1101/2023.07.23.550228v1 for bioRxiv preprint.
How to cite: pST39-Mega'-deltaRJ was a gift from George Lu (Addgene plasmid # 216906 ; http://n2t.net/addgene:216906 ; RRID:Addgene_216906)
