[The description below was written by a language model from this plasmid's Addgene catalogue record and pLannotate feature annotations shown in this document.]
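Description:
pST39-Mega'-deltaRJ is a bacterial expression plasmid of about 8.1 kb built on the pST39 backbone, a T7-driven vector for expressing several genes from one transcript in E. coli. It is maintained through a ColE1/pBR322-type origin. Although the annotation software labels this origin generically as high-copy, the backbone also carries the rop gene and the pBR322 bom region, which fits the catalogue description of a low-copy plasmid. Selection is by ampicillin through the TEM beta-lactamase gene (bla) with its own promoter, followed by an fd terminator. The short RSF ori and mbeC fragments called near the origin are most likely homology matches to backbone sequence rather than separate functional elements.

The payload sits between a T7 promoter and a T7 terminator, spans roughly 5.5 kb, and was assembled by Gibson cloning. It is described as "Mega'", a synthetic version of the Priestia (Bacillus) megaterium gas vesicle gene cluster in which GvpR and GvpJ have been knocked out. The record does not state how the knockouts were made. Automated annotation recognises only two genes in the cluster: gvpB, the GvpA-type major structural shell protein, and gvpS. The remaining gvp open reading frames are not labelled, so the exact gene content cannot be read from the feature table. The brief hits to a rice ADH 5'-UTR, ydeC and a SET1 tag are fragments and are probably spurious or vector remnants.

The associated study analysed gas vesicle assembly through systematic protein-protein interaction mapping. In that context, this double-deletion cluster presumably serves to test what GvpR and GvpJ contribute to gas vesicle formation when the cluster is expressed in a host that supplies T7 RNA polymerase.
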