Features (pLannotate 1.2.2; 15 found; start..end, strand, type, name):
     48..181     +  rep_origin     RSF ori (fragment): Plasmids containing the RSF 1030 origin of replication can be propagated in E. coli cells that contain additional plasmids with compatible origins.
    186..325     -  misc_feature   bom: basis of mobility region from pBR322
    427..618     -  CDS            rop: Rop protein, which maintains plasmids at low copy number; rop
    658..768     +  CDS            mbeC (fragment): MBEC_ECOLX - Experimental evidence at protein level: Swiss-Prot protein existence level 1. Required for efficient mobilization of ColE1 plasmid and is thus essential to promote the specific transfer of the plasmid during conjugation. Probably functions by inducing DNA bending, helping the MbeA relaxase to melt the DNA around the nic site and cleave the phosphodiester bond. Binds specifically double-stranded DNA (dsDNA) containing the ColE1 oriT but does not recognize the inverted repeat (IR). From Escherichia coli.
    855..873     +  promoter       T7 promoter: promoter for bacteriophage T7 RNA polymerase
   1121..1384    +  CDS            gvpB: GVPB_BACME - Protein inferred from homology: Swiss-Prot protein existence level 3. Gas vesicles are small, hollow, gas filled protein structures that are found in several microbial planktonic microorganisms. They allow the positioning of the organism at the favorable depth for growth. GvpA type proteins form the essential core of the structure. From Bacillus megaterium.
   3598..3614    +  5'UTR          OsADH 5'-UTR (fragment): translational enhancer from the 5'-UTR of the Oryza sativa alcohol dehydrogenase gene (Sugio et al., 2008)
   4255..4539    +  CDS            gvpS: GVPS_BACME - Protein inferred from homology: Swiss-Prot protein existence level 3. Gas vesicles are small, hollow, gas filled protein structures that are found in several microbial planktonic microorganisms. They allow the positioning of the organism at the favorable depth for growth (By similarity). From Bacillus megaterium.
   6186..6305    -  CDS            ydeC (fragment): YDEC_BACSU - Protein predicted: Swiss-Prot protein existence level 4. From Bacillus subtilis (strain 168).
   6338..6387    +  CDS            SET1 (fragment): solubility-enhancement tag derived from T7 phage gene 10B
   6395..6442    +  terminator     T7 terminator: transcription terminator for bacteriophage T7 RNA polymerase
   6509..6600    +  promoter       AmpR promoter: bla
   6601..7458    +  CDS            bla: BLAT_ECOLX - Experimental evidence at protein level: Swiss-Prot protein existence level 1. TEM-type are the most prevalent beta-lactamases in enterobacteria; they hydrolyze the beta-lactam bond in susceptible beta-lactam antibiotics, thus conferring resistance to penicillins and cephalosporins. TEM-3 and TEM-4 are capable of hydrolyzing cefotaxime and ceftazidime. TEM-5 is capable of hydrolyzing ceftazidime. TEM-6 is capable of hydrolyzing ceftazidime and aztreonam. TEM-8/CAZ-2, TEM- 16/CAZ-7 and TEM-24/CAZ-6 are markedly active against ceftazidime. IRT- 4 shows resistance to beta-lactamase in
   7465..7504    +  terminator     fd terminator: central terminator from bacteriophage fd (Otsuka and Kunisawa, 1982)
   7535..8123    +  rep_origin     ori: high-copy-number ColE1/pMB1/pBR322/pUC origin of replication
>Addgene plasmid #216906 | pST39-Mega'-deltaRJ | addgene full sequence | sequence record 446042 | Addgene NGS Result
AACGCCAGCAACGCGGCCTTTTTACGGTTCCTGGCCTTTTGCTGGCCTTTTGCTCACATGTTCTTTCCTG
CGTTATCCCCTGATTCTGTGGATAACCGTATTACCGCCTTTGAGTGAGCTGATACCGCTCGCCGCAGCCG
AACGACCGAGCGCAGCGAGTCAGTGAGCGAGGAAGCGGAAGAGCGCCTGATGCGGTATTTTCTCCTTACG
CATCTGTGCGGTATTTCACACCGCAATGGTGCACTCTCAGTACAATCTGCTCTGATGCCGCATAGTTAAG
CCAGTATACACTCCGCTATCGCTACGTGACTGGGTCATGGCTGCGCCCCGACACCCGCCAACACCCGCTG
ACGCGCCCTGACGGGCTTGTCTGCTCCCGGCATCCGCTTACAGACAAGCTGTGACCGTCTCCGGGAGCTG
CATGTGTCAGAGGTTTTCACCGTCATCACCGAAACGCGCGAGGCAGCTGCGGTAAAGCTCATCAGCGTGG
TCGTGAAGCGATTCACAGATGTCTGCCTGTTCATCCGCGTCCAGCTCGTTGAGTTTCTCCAGAAGCGTTA
ATGTCTGGCTTCTGATAAAGCGGGCCATGTTAAGGGCGGTTTTTTCCTGTTTGGTCACTGATGCCTCCGT
GTAAGGGGGATTTCTGTTCATGGGGTAATGATACCGATGAAACGAGAGAGGATGCTCACGATACGGGTTA
CTGATGATGAACATGCCCGGTTACTGGAACGTTGTGAGGGTAAACAACTGGCGGTATGGATGCGGCGGGA
CCAGAGAAAAATCACTCAGGGTCAATGCCAGCGCTTCGTTAATACAGATGTAGGTGTTGGCACCATGCAT
CGATCCCGCGAAATTAATACGACTCACTATAGGGAGACCACAACGGTTTCCCTCTAGAGATAGCTTAGCG
ATGTGAAAGAAGCTGGAGAAAACTTTCAAGAAAAAGTTTCTTCTTCAGACGATAAAGAGAAGTCAAAAAA
TAAGCGGAAAATAAAAGGCGTAAATCAGATTAAAAAAGCAACGGATATTAAAAGCTCTACTAAGATTAAA
AGTTCTAATGATATTAAATCATCTACAGATTTAAAAACAATGGGATCATAAGCGAAAGGAGAAATGAGAT
ATGTCTATTCAAAAAAGTACTAATAGTTCAAGTTTAGCAGAAGTCATTGACCGTATTTTAGATAAAGGAA
TTGTTATTGATGCTTTTGCAAGAGTTTCTGTTGTAGGAATTGAAATTTTAACGATTGAAGCGCGAGTGGT
TATTGCCAGTGTTGATACATGGTTACGCTATGCAGAAGCAGTAGGGCTTCTTCGTGACGACGTAGAAGAA
AACGGTCTTCCTGAACGTTCAAATTCAAGTGAAGGGCAGCCGCGTTTTAGTATTTAATATGAAGTGGTAT
GGAACCTTCCTTTTTTGAGGGTGGTTCCAGCTTTCAGGAGGAACGTAAAAATGACCGTCTTAACAGACAA
AAGGAAAAAAGGCAGTGGAGCTTTTATACAAGATGACGAGACAAAAGAGGTTCTTTCAAGAGCGCTGAGC
TATTTAAAATCCGGCTATTCCATTCATTTTACAGGTCCTGCCGGCGGAGGCAAAACCTCTTTAGCGCGAG
CGCTTGCTAAAAAGAGAAAGCGTCCTGTAATGCTGATGCACGGGAATCACGAGCTCAACAACAAAGATTT
AATTGGCGATTTTACGGGATACACGAGCAAAAAAGTAATCGACCAGTACGTTCGTTCTGTCTATAAAAAA
GATGAACAGGTGAGTGAAAACTGGCAGGATGGCCGATTGCTTGAAGCTGTAAAAAATGGCTATACGCTGA
TTTACGACGAATTTACTCGTTCTAAGCCTGCGACGAATAATATCTTTCTATCGATATTAGAAGAAGGCGT
GCTGCCGCTGTATGGAGTAAAAATGACCGATCCTTTTGTGCGCGTGCATCCCGATTTCCGCGTCATCTTC
ACAAGCAATCCAGCTGAGTATGCCGGCGTATATGATACGCAAGATGCGCTTCTCGACAGGTTAATTACCA
TGTTTATTGATTATAAAGACATCGACAGAGAGACAGCGATTTTAACGGAGAAAACGGACGTAGAAGAAGA
TGAAGCGCGCACAATTGTAACGCTCGTAGCAAACGTGCGAAACCGCTCTGGAGACGAAAACAGCAGCGGA
CTTAGCCTGCGGGCTTCGCTTATGATCGCTACCCTTGCCACGCAGCAAGACATTCCTATCGATGGAAGTG
ACGAAGATTTTCAAACGTTATGTATCGATATTTTGCATCATCCGCTTACCAAATGTTTGGATGAAGAAAA
TGCAAAAAGCAAAGCCGAAAAAATCATTTTAGAAGAATGTAAGAATATAGACACTGAAGAAAAGTAAAGG
AGCTTGAAAACATGAGTGAAACAAACGAAACAGGTATTTATATTTTTAGCGCCATTCAAACGGATAAAGA
CGAAGAATTTGGCGCCGTGGAAGTAGAAGGAACAAAAGCTGAAACATTTTTGATTCGCTACAAAGACGCG
GCTATGGTAGCAGCTGAAGTACCGATGAAAATTTATCATCCTAATCGCCAAAATTTATTAATGCATCAAA
ACGCAGTAGCAGCGATTATGGACAAGAACGATACGGTTATTCCAATCAGCTTTGGGAATGTATTCAAATC
AAAAGAAGACGTAAAAGTTCTTTTGGAAAACCTTTATCCGCAGTTTGAAAAGCTGTTTCCAGCGATCAAA
GGAAAAATTGAAGTCGGTTTAAAAGTAATTGGGAAAAAAGAATGGCTTGAGAAAAAAGTAAACGAAAATC
CTGAACTTGAGAAAGTATCAGCATCCGTAAAAGGAAAATCAGAAGCAGCCGGTTATTATGAGCGTATTCA
ACTTGGAGGAATGGCTCAAAAGATGTTTACTTCCCTGCAAAAAGAAGTCAAGACAGATGTGTTTTCTCCG
CTTGAAGAAGCAGCGGAAGCAGCAAAAGCAAATGAGCCAACGGGCGAAACGATGCTTTTAAACGCGTCTT
TCTTAATTAACCGAGAAGATGAAGCGAAGTTTGATGAAAAAGTAAATGAAGCGCATGAAAACTGGAAAGA
CAAAGCCGATTTTCATTACAGCGGTCCTTGGCCTGCTTATAATTTTGTGAACATTCGCCTAAAAGTAGAA
GAGAAATAACGTGCTTCACAAATTAGTAACCGCACCCATTAACCTTGTAGTGAAAATCGGCGAAAAAGTA
CAGGAAGAAGCTGATAAACAGCTATATGACCTTCCGACGATTCAGCAAAAGCTCATTCAGCTTCAAATGA
TGTTTGAGCTTGGTGAAATTCCAGAAGAAGCGTTTCAAGAAAAAGAAGATGAATTGTTAATGAGGTACGA
AATTGCGAAACGCAGAGAAATTGAACAATGGGAAGAGCTAACACAAAAAAGAAATGAGGAATCCTAGATG
GGAGAATTACTGTATTTATACGGTTTAATTCCAACAAAAGAAGCAGCAGCCATAGAGCCGTTTCCATCTT
ATAAGGGGTTTGACGGAGAACATTCACTGTACCCAATTGCGTTTGATCAGGTGACGGCTGTAGTTTCTAA
GCTGGATGCTGACACCTATTCAGAAAAAGTGATTCAAGAAAAAATGGAGCAGGATATGAGCTGGCTGCAG
GAAAAAGCATTTCATCATCACGAAACGGTAGCCGCTTTGTACGAAGAATTTACGATCATTCCATTAAAAT
TTTGCACCATTTATAAAGGTGAAGAAAGTCTGCAGGCAGCTATTGAGATTAACAAAGAAAAGATAGAGAA
TTCACTGACGCTGCTTCAAGGAAATGAAGAGTGGAATGTGAAAATTTACTGTGATGATACAGAGCTTAAA
AAAGGAATCAGCGAAACGAATGAAAGCGTGAAAGCGAAAAAACAAGAAATTAGTCACTTATCACCAGGAA
GACAGTTTTTTGAAAAGAAAAAAATAGATCAGCTGATTGAAAAAGAATTAGAGCTTCACAAAAACAAAGT
GTGTGAAGAGATACATGACAAGCTAAAAGAATTATCGCTTTATGACTCTGTTAAAAAGAATTGGAGCAAA
GACGTAACTGGCGCAGCTGAACAGATGGCGTGGAACAGCGTGTTTCTTCTCCCGTCTCTGCAGATTACTA
AGTTCGTAAACGAAATAGAAGAGCTTCAGCAAAGGCTTGAAAATAAAGGCTGGAAGTTTGAAGTGACGGG
ACCATGGCCGCCCTATCATTTCTCGAGCTTTGCGTAAAGTGAGGAATTAACATTATGTCTCTTAAACAAT
CCATGGAGAATAAAGATATTGCTCTTATTGATATTTTAGATGTCATTTTAGATAAAGGAGTCGCCATTAA
AGGAGACTTAATCATTTCCATAGCTGGCGTCGATTTAGTGTATTTGGATTTGCGGGTGCTTATTTCTTCG
GTTGAAACGCTTGTGCAAGCAAAAGAAGGAAATCACAAACCAATCACTTCTGAACAATTTGATAAACAAA
AGGAGGAATTAATGGATGCAACCGGTCAGCCAAGCAAATGGACGAATCCACTTGGATCCTGATCAAGCTG
AACAAGGCTTAGCGCAGCTTGTGATGACAGTTATTGAGCTATTGAGGCAAATCGTTGAACGTCATGCCAT
GAGGCGGGTGGAGGGTGGAACGTTGACGGACGAACAAATTGAAAACTTAGGAATTGCACTAATGAACTTA
GAAGAAAAAATGGACGAGTTGAAAGAGGTGTTCGGTCTGGATGCAGAAGATTTAAATATTGATCTTGGAC
CGCTAGGCAGCCTGCTTTAAGCGGTCAAAAAATGGAGGGATTTACAATGGCAACTGAAACAAAATTAGAT
AACACACAGGCAGAAAACAAGGAAAATAAAAATGCGGAAAACGGTTCAAAAGAAAAGAACGGTTCAAAAG
CAAGCAAAACAACAAGCAGCGGGCCAATCAAACGAGCGGTAGCAGGAGGCATCATCGGTGCAACGATTGG
ATATGTATCGACTCCTGAAAATCGAAAAAGTCTCCTTGACCGCATTGATACAGACGAATTAAAAAGCAAA
GCATCTGATTTAGGAACAAAGGTAAAAGAAAAATCAAAAAGCAGCGTGGCCAGCCTGAAAACATCTGCGG
GAAGCTTGTTTAAAAAAGATAAAGATAAATCAAAAGATGATGAAGAAAACGTAAATTCTTCTAGTAGCGA
AACAGAAGACGATAACGTTCAAGAGTACGACGAGTTAAAAGAAGAAAATCAAACTCTTCAAGATCGCTTA
TCACAGCTTGAAGAAAAAATGAACATGCTTGTTGAGCTTAGCCTCAATAAAAATCAAGACGAAGAAGCGG
AAGATACAGATTCCGACGAAGAAGAGAACGATGAGAACGATGAAAACGATGAAAACGAGCAGGACGATGA
AAACGAAGAAGAAACATCTAAGCCACGTAAAAAGGATAAAAAAGAAGCTGAGGAAGAAGAAAGTGAAAGT
GACGAAGACAGCGAGGAAGAAGAGGAAGATTCTCGCTCAAACAAAAAAAATAAAAAAGTAAAAACAGAAG
AAGAAGACGAAGATGAAAGCGAAGAAGAAAAAAAGGAAGCGAAACCAAAAAAGTCAACAGCTAAAAAATC
AAAAAATACAAAAGCAAAGAAAAACACGGACGAAGAAGATGATGAAGCAACATCTCTTTCTAGTGAAGAC
GATACAACAGCCTAAGACGTAAAGGAGGAAAGAAAGACATGAGTACAGGCCCTTCTTTTTCAACTAAAGA
CAATACGCTTGAATACTTTGTGAAAGCTTCTAATAAACACGGCTTTTCACTTGATATTTCATTAAATGTA
AACGGCGCTGTGATTTCCGGTACCATGATTTCAGCAAAAGAATACTTTGATTACTTAAGCGAAACGTTTG
AAGAAGGCAGTGAAGTGGCTCAGGCGCTAAGCGAACAATTCTCTTTAGCAAGCGAAGCGAGCGAATCAAA
CGGAGAAGCAGAAGCCCATTTTATTCATTTGAAAAATACAAAGATTTACTGTGGAGACAGTAAATCTACT
CCTTCTAAAGGCAAAATCTTTTGGAGAGGGAAAATAGCAGAAGTAGACGGGTTTTTCTTAGGAAAGATTT
CTGATGCAAAATCAACGAGTAAAAAGAGTTCATAAAAAACGGCGGGGTGATTGCCCCGCCGTTTTTTAGT
GATGTGATGAGATGTGCAGCTTCTTTTTTCGATACATGAGCGGAGTCATCTTCATTTCTTTTCGAAACTG
ATTAATAAAATAGCTTGTACTATTAAACCCTACTTGATAGGCGACTTCCGTCACATTTGCTTCTGCTTGC
TGCAGTCCGGATTCGCGAACGCGTCTCGAGAGATCCGGCTGCTAACAAAGCCCGAAAGGAAGCTGAGTTG
GCTGCTGCCACCGCTGAGCAATAACTAGCATAACCCCTTGGGGCCTCTAAACGGGTCTTGAGGGGTTTTT
TGCTGAAAGGAGGAACTATATCCGACTAGTAGCCCGCCTAATGAGCGGGCTTTTTTTTAATTCCCCTATT
TGTTTATTTTTCTAAATACATTCAAATATGTATCCGCTCATGAGACAATAACCCTGATAAATGCTTCAAT
AATATTGAAAAAGGAAGAGTATGAGTATTCAACATTTCCGTGTCGCCCTTATTCCCTTTTTTGCGGCATT
TTGCCTTCCTGTTTTTGCTCACCCAGAAACGCTCGTGAAAGTAAAAGACGCAGAGGACCAATTGGGGGCA
CGAGTGGGATACATAGAACTGGACTTGAATAGCGGTAAAATCCTTGAGAGTTTTCGCCCTGAAGAGCGTT
TTCCAATGATGAGCACTTTCAAAGTTCTGCTATGTGGAGCAGTATTATCCCGTGTAGATGCGGGGCAAGA
GCAACTCGGACGACGAATACACTATTCGCAGAATGACTTGGTTGAATACTCCCCAGTGACAGAAAAGCAC
CTTACGGACGGAATGACGGTAAGAGAATTATGTAGTGCCGCCATAACGATGAGTGATAACACTGCGGCGA
ACTTACTTCTGACAACCATCGGTGGACCGAAGGAATTAACCGCTTTTTTGCACAATATGGGAGACCATGT
AACTCGCCTTGACCGTTGGGAACCAGAACTGAATGAAGCCATACCAAACGACGAGCGAGACACCACAATG
CCTGCGGCAATGGCAACAACATTACGCAAACTATTAACTGGCGAACTACTTACTCTGGCTTCACGGCAAC
AATTAATAGACTGGCTTGAAGCGGATAAAGTTGCAGGACCACTACTGCGTTCGGCACTTCCTGCTGGCTG
GTTTATTGCTGATAAATCTGGGGCAGGAGAGCGTGGTTCACGGGGTATCATTGCCGCACTTGGACCAGAT
GGTAAGCCTTCCCGTATCGTAGTTATCTACACGACGGGTAGTCAGGCAACTATGGACGAACGAAATAGAC
AGATTGCTGAAATAGGGGCTTCACTGATTAAGCATTGGTAAACCGATACAATTAAAGGCTCCTTTTGGAG
CCTTTTTTTTTGGACGGACCGGTAGAAAAGATCAAAGGATCTTCTTGAGATCCTTTTTTTCTGCGCGTAA
TCTGCTGCTTGCAAACAAAAAAACCACCGCTACCAGCGGTGGTTTGTTTGCCGGATCAAGAGCTACCAAC
TCTTTTTCCGAAGGTAACTGGCTTCAGCAGAGCGCAGATACCAAATACTGTCCTTCTAGTGTAGCCGTAG
TTAGGCCACCACTTCAAGAACTCTGTAGCACCGCCTACATACCTCGCTCTGCTAATCCTGTTACCAGTGG
CTGCTGCCAGTGGCGATAAGTCGTGTCTTACCGGGTTGGACTCAAGACGATAGTTACCGGATAAGGCGCA
GCGGTCGGGCTGAACGGGGGGTTCGTGCACACAGCCCAGCTTGGAGCGAACGACCTACACCGAACTGAGA
TACCTACAGCGTGAGCTATGAGAAAGCGCCACGCTTCCCGAAGGGAGAAAGGCGGACAGGTATCCGGTAA
GCGGCAGGGTCGGAACAGGAGAGCGCACGAGGGAGCTTCCAGGGGGAAACGCCTGGTATCTTTATAGTCC
TGTCGGGTTTCGCCACCTCTGACTTGAGCGTCGATTTTTGTGATGCTCGTCAGGGGGGCGGAGCCTATGG
AAA
